>Addgene plasmid #73748 | pET151-GFP-PP-RPN2 (918-932) | depositor partial sequence | sequence record 136667 | GFP-PP-RPN2 (918-932) ORF
ATGCATCATCACCATCACCATGGTAAGCCTATCCCTAACCCTCTCCTCGGTCTCGATTCTACGGAAAACC
TGTATTTTCAGGGAATTGATCCCTTCACCTCTACAAAGGGCGAGGAGCTGTTCACCGGGGTGGTGCCCAT
CCTGGTCGAGCTGGACGGCGACGTAAACGGCCACAAGTTCAGCGTGTCCGGCGAGGGCGAGGGCGATGCC
ACCTACGGCAAGCTGACCCTGAAGTTCATCTGCACCACCGGCAAGCTGCCCGTGCCCTGGCCCACCCTCG
TGACCACCCTGACCTACGGCGTGCAGTGCTTCAGCCGCTACCCCGACCACATGAAGCAGCACGACTTCTT
CAAGTCCGCCATGCCCGAAGGCTACGTCCAGGAGCGCACCATCTTCTTCAAGGACGACGGCAACTACAAG
ACCCGCGCCGAGGTGAAGTTCGAGGGCGACACCCTGGTGAACCGCATCGAGCTGAAGGGCATCGACTTCA
AGGAGGACGGCAACATCCTGGGGCACAAGCTGGAGTACAACTACAACAGCCACAACGTCTATATCATGGC
CGACAAGCAGAAGAACGGCATCAAGGTGAACTTCAAGATCCGCCACAACATCGAGGACGGCAGCGTGCAG
CTCGCCGACCACTACCAGCAGAACACCCCCATCGGCGACGGCCCCGTGCTGCTGCCCGACAACCACTACC
TGAGCACCCAGTCCGCCCTGAGCAAAGACCCCAACGAGAAGCGCGATCACATGGTCCTGCTGGAGTTCGT
GACCGCCGCCGGGATCACTCTCGGCATGGACGAGCTGTATAAGCTGGAAGTTCTGTTCCAGGGGCCGAGT
GAAGACATTGAGGAGCTGGTGGAACCTGTGGCAGCACATGGCTAA
