>Addgene plasmid #73748 | pET151-GFP-PP-RPN2 (918-932) | addgene partial sequence | sequence record 141593 | T7 5'-TAATACGACTCACTATAGGG-3'
TAATTTTGTTTAACTTTAAGAAGGAGATATACATATGCATCATCACCATCACCATGGTAAGCCTATCCCT
AACCCTCTCCTCGGTCTCGATTCTACGGAAAACCTGTATTTTCAGGGAATTGATCCCTTCACCTCTACAA
AGGGCGAGGAGCTGTTCACCGGGGTGGTGCCCATCCTGGTCGAGCTGGACGGCGACGTAAACGGCCACAA
GTTCAGCGTGTCCGGCGAGGGCGAGGGCGATGCCACCTACGGCAAGCTGACCCTGAAGTTCATCTGCACC
ACCGGCAAGCTGCCCGTGCCCTGGCCCACCCTCGTGACCACCCTGACCTACGGCGTGCAGTGCTTCAGCC
GCTACCCCGACCACATGAAGCAGCACGACTTCTTCAAGTCCGCCATGCCCGAAGGCTACGTCCAGGAGCG
CACCATCTTCTTCAAGGACGACGGCAACTACAAGACCCGCGCCGAGGTGAAGTTCGAGGGCGACACCCTG
GTGAACCGCATCGAGCTGAAGGGCATCGACTTCAAGGAGGACGGCAACATCCTGGGGCACAAGCTGGAGT
ACAACTACAACAGCCACAACGTCTATATCATGGCCGACAAGCAGAAGAACGGCATCAAGGTGAACTTCAA
GATCCGCCACAACATCGAGGACGGCAGCGTGCAGCTCGCCGACCACTACCAGCAGAACACCCCCATCGGC
GACGGCCCCGTGCTGCTGCCCGACAACCACTACCTGAGCACCCAGTCCGCC
