>Addgene plasmid #73748 | pET151-GFP-PP-RPN2 (918-932) | addgene partial sequence | sequence record 141594 | T7term 5'-GCTAGTTATTGCTCAGCGG-3'
TCTTTCGGGCTTTGTTAGCAGCCGGATCTGAGCTCGCCCTTTTAATCATCAATATACTCAAATGGTTCTG
GGGGTTCTGGCTCTTGTTCCTCCTCCTCGATTTTTGGTTAGCCATGTGCTGCCACAGGTTCCACCAGCTC
CTCAATGTCTTCACTCGGCCCCTGGAACAGAACTTCCAGCTTATACAGCTCGTCCATGCCGAGAGTGATC
CCGGCGGCGGTCACGAACTCCAGCAGGACCATGTGATCGCGCTTCTCGTTGGGGTCTTTGCTCAGGGCGG
ACTGGGTGCTCAGGTAGTGGTTGTCGGGCAGCAGCACGGGGCCGTCGCCGATGGGGGTGTTCTGCTGGTA
GTGGTCGGCGAGCTGCACGCTGCCGTCCTCGATGTTGTGGCGGATCTTGAAGTTCACCTTGATGCCGTTC
TTCTGCTTGTCGGCCATGATATAGACGTTGTGGCTGTTGTAGTTGTACTCCAGCTTGTGCCCCAGGATGT
TGCCGTCCTCCTTGAAGTCGATGCCCTTCAGCTCGATGCGGTTCACCAGGGTGTCGCCCTCGAACTTCAC
CTCGGCGCGGGTCTTGTAGTTGCCGTCGTCCTTGAAGAAGATGGTGCGCTCCTGGACGTAGCCTTCGGGC
ATGGCGGACTTGAAGAAGTCGTGCTGCTTCATGTGGTCGGGGTAGCGGCTGAAGCACTGCACGCCGTAGG
TCAGGGTGGTCACGAGGGTGGGCCAGGGCACGGGCAGCTTGCCGGTGGTGCAGAT
