[The description below was written by a language model from this plasmid's Addgene catalogue record.]
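Description:
pET151-GFP-PP-RPN2 (918-932) is a bacterial expression plasmid built on the pET151-D-TOPO backbone, with a total size of about 6.7 kb. It is maintained in E. coli as a high-copy plasmid under ampicillin selection. The insert was introduced by TOPO cloning. No feature table is available for this entry, so elements such as the origin of replication are not itemised in the record.

The payload is a fusion protein transcribed from a T7 promoter, so expression depends on a host strain that supplies T7 RNA polymerase. Reading from the N terminus, the product carries a 6xHis tag contributed by the backbone, then GFP, and finally a short 48 bp segment encoding only residues 918-932 of human RPN2 (alternative name S1). The "PP" in the name sits between GFP and the peptide. It probably denotes a protease cleavage site, but the record does not define it. The His tag allows purification by metal affinity, while GFP serves as a soluble, easily tracked carrier for a peptide that would otherwise be too small to express and handle conveniently.

The associated publication concerns the structure and energetics of pairwise interactions among the proteasome subunits RPN2 and RPN13 and ubiquitin, so this construct fits the production of a defined RPN2 fragment for binding or structural studies. One inconsistency is worth noting: the linked gene entry lists aliases belonging to ribophorin II, a different gene that shares the symbol RPN2, whereas the publication and the S1 alias point to the proteasome subunit.
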