Addgene plasmid #73748: pET151-GFP-PP-RPN2 (918-932)
Purpose: Expression of GFP-PP-RPN2 (918-932) fusion in E.coli
Depositing lab: Chris Hill. Depositing organization: University of Utah. Publication: Structure and energetics of pairwise interactions between proteasome subunits RPN2, RPN13, and ubiquitin clarify a substrate recruitment mechanism. VanderLinden RT, Hemmis CW, Yao T, Robinson H, Hill CP. J Biol Chem. 2017 Apr 25. pii: jbc.M117.785287. doi: 10.1074/jbc.M117.785287. PubMed 28442575.
Backbone
  Vector backbone: pET151-D-TOPO
  Backbone size w/o insert (bp): 5800
  Total vector size (bp): 6685
  Vector type: Bacterial Expression
Growth in bacteria
  Bacterial resistance: Ampicillin, 100 μg/mL
  Growth temperature: 37°C
  Growth strain: DH5alpha
  Copy number: High Copy
Gene/Insert
  Gene/Insert name: RPN2 (alt name: S1)
  Species: H. sapiens (human)
  Insert size (bp): 48
  Mutation: Construct possesses only residues 918-932 of RPN2
  GenBank ID: NM_001191037.1
  Entrez Gene: RPN2 (a.k.a. RIBIIR, RPN-II, RPNII, SWP1)
  Promoter: T7
  Tag / fusion protein: GFP (N terminal on insert); 6x His (N terminal on backbone)
  Cloning method: TOPO Cloning
  Sequencing primers: 5′ T7; 3′ T7 term
Terms and licenses: Academic/Nonprofit Terms; Industry Terms: Not Available to Industry
How to cite: pET151-GFP-PP-RPN2 (918-932) was a gift from Chris Hill (Addgene plasmid # 73748 ; http://n2t.net/addgene:73748 ; RRID:Addgene_73748)
